>Addgene plasmid #231754 | pZZMP09 | addgene full sequence | sequence record 459308 | Addgene NGS Result
GACGGATCGGGAGATCTCCCGATCCCCTATGGTGCACTCTCAGTACAATCTGCTCTGATGCCGCATAGTT
AAGCCAGTATCTGCTCCCTGCTTGTGTGTTGGAGGTCGCTGAGTAGTGCGCGAGCAAAATTTAAGCTACA
ACAAGGCAAGGCTTGACCGACAATTGCATGAAGAATCTGCTTAGGGTTAGGCGTTTTGCGCTGCTTCGCG
ATGTACGGGCCAGATATACGCGTTGACATTGATTATTGACTAGTTATTAATAGTAATCAATTACGGGGTC
ATTAGTTCATAGCCCATATATGGAGTTCCGCGTTACATAACTTACGGTAAATGGCCCGCCTGGCTGACCG
CCCAACGACCCCCGCCCATTGACGTCAATAATGACGTATGTTCCCATAGTAACGCCAATAGGGACTTTCC
ATTGACGTCAATGGGTGGAGTATTTACGGTAAACTGCCCACTTGGCAGTACATCAAGTGTATCATATGCC
AAGTACGCCCCCTATTGACGTCAATGACGGTAAATGGCCCGCCTGGCATTATGCCCAGTACATGACCTTA
TGGGACTTTCCTACTTGGCAGTACATCTACGTATTAGTCATCGCTATTACCATGGTGATGCGGTTTTGGC
AGTACATCAATGGGCGTGGATAGCGGTTTGACTCACGGGGATTTCCAAGTCTCCACCCCATTGACGTCAA
TGGGAGTTTGTTTTGGCACCAAAATCAACGGGACTTTCCAAAATGTCGTAACAACTCCGCCCCATTGACG
CAAATGGGCGGTAGGCGTGTACGGTGGGAGGTCTATATAAGCAGAGCTCTCTGGCTAACTAGAGAACCCA
CTGCTTACTGGCTTATCGAAATTAATACGACTCACTATAGGGAGACCCAAGCTGGCTAGCGCCACCATGG
ATTACAAGGATGACGACGATAAGGAGAACCTCTACTTCCAGGGAGCTTTTGCCCCCATGGGACCTGAGGC
CAGCTTCTTCGATGCCCTGGATAGACATAGAGCCTCTCTGCTGGCCATGGTGAAAAGAGGCGCTGGCGAG
ACCCCTGCTGGCGCCACAAGAGTCGCCTCCAGCTCCGAGGTGCTGACAGCCATCGAAAACATCATCCAGG
ACATCATCAAGTCCCTGGCTAGAAACGAGGTGCCTGCCTTCACCATCGACAACAGATCTAGCTGGGAGAA
CATCATGTTCGACGATAGTGTGGGCCTGCGGATGATCCCCCAGTGCACCACCAGAAAGATCAGAAGCGAC
AGCCCTAAGAGCGTGAAGAAATTCGCCCTGATTCTGAAGGTGCTGAGCATGATCTACAAGCTGATCCAGA
GCGACACCTACGCCACCAAGCGGGACATCTACTACACCGACTCCCAGCTGTTCGGCAACCAGGCCGCCGT
GGATTCTGCCATCGATGACATCAGCTGCATGCTGAAAGTGCCCAGACGGAGCCTGCACGTGTTGTCTACA
AGCAAGGGCCTGATCGCCGGCAATCTGCGGTACATGGAAGAGGACGGCACCCGGGTGCAGTGTACCTGCA
GCGCCACCGCCACAGCCGTGCCTACGAACATCCAGGGCATGCAGCACCTGATCACCGACGCCAAGTTCCT
GCTGATCGTGGAAAAAGATGCTACCTTCCAGCGGCTGCTGGACGACAACTTCTGCAGCAGAATGAGCCCT
TGTATCATGGTCACAGGCAAGGGCGTGCCAGACCTGAACACCCGGCTGCTGGTGAAGAAGCTGTGGGACA
CATTTCACATCCCGGTTTTCACCCTGGTGGACGCCGATCCTTACGGAATCGAGATCATGTGCATCTATAA
GTACGGCAGCATGAGCATGAGCTTTGAGGCCCACAATCTGACAATTCCAACAATTCGGTGGCTGGGACTG
CTGCCCAGCGATATCCAAAGACTTAATATCCCCAAGGACAGCCTGATCCCTCTGACCAAGCACGACCAGA
TGAAACTGGACAGCATCCTGAAGAGACCTTATATCACCTACCAGCCTCTCTGGAAGAAGGAACTGGAAAT
GATGGCCGACTCTAAGATGAAGGCCGAGATCCAAGCTCTGACACTACTGAGCTCTGATTACCTGTCTAGA
GTGTACCTGCCTAACAAGCTGAGGTTCGGCGGATGGATCTAAGGATCCATCGATCTCGAGTCTAGAGGGC
CCGTTTAAACCCGCTGATCAGCCTCGACTGTGCCTTCTAGTTGCCAGCCATCTGTTGTTTGCCCCTCCCC
CGTGCCTTCCTTGACCCTGGAAGGTGCCACTCCCACTGTCCTTTCCTAATAAAATGAGGAAATTGCATCG
CATTGTCTGAGTAGGTGTCATTCTATTCTGGGGGGTGGGGTGGGGCAGGACAGCAAGGGGGAGGATTGGG
AAGACAATAGCAGGCATGCTGGGGATGCGGTGGGCTCTATGGCTTCTGAGGCGGAAAGAACCAGCTGGGG
CTCTAGGGGGTATCCCC
[124 nt withheld, positions 2468-2591]
C
[91 nt withheld, positions 2593-2683]
A
[49 nt withheld, positions 2685-2733]
CCTTTGACGTTGGAGTCCACGTTCTTT
[37 nt withheld, positions 2761-2797]
ACCCTATCTCGGTCTATTCTTTTGATTTATAAGGGATTTTGCCGATTTCGGCCTATTGGTTAAAAAATGA
GCTGATTTAACAAAAATTTAACGCGAATTAATTCTGTGGAATGTGTGTCAGTTAGGGTGTGGAAAGTCCC
CAGGCTCCCCAGCAGGCAGAAGTATGCAAAGCATGCATCTCAATTAGTCAGCAACCAGGTGTGGAAAGTC
CCCAGGCTCCCCAGCAGGCAGAAGTATGCAAAGCATGCATCTCAATTAGTCAGCAACCATAGTCCCGCCC
CTAACTCCGCCCATCCCGCCCCTAACTCCGCCCAGTTCCGCCCATTCTCCGCCCCATGGCTGACTAATTT
TTTTTATTTATGCAGAGGCCGAGGCCGCCTCTGCCTCTGAGCTATTCCAGAAGTAGTGAGGAGGCTTTTT
TGGAGGCCTAGGCTTTTGCAAAAAGCTCCCGGGAGCTTGTATATCCATTTTCGGATCTGATCAGCACGTG
ATGAAAAAGCCTGAACTCACCGCGACGTCTGTCGAGAAGTTTCTGATCGAAAAGTTCGACAGCGTCTCCG
ACCTGATGCAGCTCTCGGAGGGCGAAGAATCTCGTGCTTTCAGCTTCGATGTAGGAGGGCGTGGATATGT
CCTGCGGGTAAATAGCTGCGCCGATGGTTTCTACAAAGATCGTTATGTTTATCGGCACTTTGCATCGGCC
GCGCTCCCGATTCCGGAAGTGCTTGACATTGGGGAATTCAGCGAGAGCCTGACCTATTGCATCTCCCGCC
GTGCACAGGGTGTCACGTTGCAAGACCTGCCTGAAACCGAACTGCCCGCTGTTCTGCAGCCGGTCGCGGA
GGCCATGGATGCGATCGCTGCGGCCGATCTTAGCCAGACGAGCGGGTTCGGCCCATTCGGACCGCAAGGA
ATCGGTCAATACACTACATGGCGTGATTTCATATGCGCGATTGCTGATCCCCATGTGTATCACTGGCAAA
CTGTGATGGACGACACCGTCAGTGCGTCCGTCGCGCAGGCTCTCGATGAGCTGATGCTTTGGGCCGAGGA
CTGCCCCGAAGTCCGGCACCTCGTGCACGCGGATTTCGGCTCCAACAATGTCCTGACGGACAATGGCCGC
ATAACAGCGGTCATTGACTGGAGCGAGGCGATGTTCGGGGATTCCCAATACGAGGTCGCCAACATCTTCT
TCTGGAGGCCGTGGTTGGCTTGTATGGAGCAGCAGACGCGCTACTTCGAGCGGAGGCATCCGGAGCTTGC
AGGATCGCCGCGGCTCCGGGCGTATATGCTCCGCATTGGTCTTGACCAACTCTATCAGAGCTTGGTTGAC
GGCAATTTCGATGATGCAGCTTGGGCGCAGGGTCGATGCGACGCAATCGTCCGATCCGGAGCCGGGACTG
TCGGGCGTACACAAATCGCCCGCAGAAGCGCGGCCGTCTGGACCGATGGCTGTGTAGAAGTACTCGCCGA
TAGTGGAAACCGACGCCCCAGCACTCGTCCGAGGGCAAAGGAATAGCACGTGCTACGAGATTTCGATTCC
ACCGCCGCCTTCTATGAAAGGTTGGGCTTCGGAATCGTTTTCCGGGACGCCGGCTGGATGATCCTCCAGC
GCGGGGATCTCATGCTGGAGTTCTTCGCCCACCCCAACTTGTTTATTGCAGCTTATAATGGTTACAAATA
AAGCAATAGCATCACAAATTTCACAAATAAAGCATTTTTTTCACTGCATTCTAGTTGTGGTTTGTCCAAA
CTCATCAATGTATCTTATCATGTCTGTATACCGTCGACCTCTAGCTAGAGCTTGGCGTAATCATGGTCAT
AGCTGTTTCCTGTGTGAAATTGTTATCCGCTCACAATTCCACACAACATACGAGCCGGAAGCATAAAGTG
TAAAGCCTGGGGTGCCTAATGAGTGAGCTAACTCACATTAATTGCGTTGCGCTCACTGCCCGCTTTCCAG
TCGGGAAACCTGTCGTGCCAGCTGCATTAATGAATCGGCCAACGCGCGGGGAGAGGCGGTTTGCGTATTG
GGCGCTCTTCCGCTTCCTCGCTCACTGACTCGCTGCGCTCGGTCGTTCGGCTGCGGCGAGCGGTATCAGC
TCACTCAAAGGCGGTAATACGGTTATCCACAGAATCAGGGGATAACGCAGGAAAGAACATGTGAGCAAAA
GGCCAGCAAAAGGCCAGGAACCGTAAAAAGGCCGCGTTGCTGGCGTTTTTCCATAGGCTCCGCCCCCCTG
ACGAGCATCACAAAAATCGACGCTCAAGTCAGAGGTGGCGAAACCCGACAGGACTATAAAGATACCAGGC
GTTTCCCCCTGGAAGCTCCCTCGTGCGCTCTCCTGTTCCGACCCTGCCGCTTACCGGATACCTGTCCGCC
TTTCTCCCTTCGGGAAGCGTGGCGCTTTCTCATAGCTCACGCTGTAGGTATCTCAGTTCGGTGTAGGTCG
TTCGCTCCAAGCTGGGCTGTGTGCACGAACCCCCCGTTCAGCCCGACCGCTGCGCCTTATCCGGTAACTA
TCGTCTTGAGTCCAACCCGGTAAGACACGACTTATCGCCACTGGCAGCAGCCACTGGTAACAGGATTAGC
AGAGCGAGGTATGTAGGCGGTGCTACAGAGTTCTTGAAGTGGTGGCCTAACTACGGCTACACTAGAAGAA
CAGTATTTGGTATCTGCGCTCTGCTGAAGCCAGTTACCTTCGGAAAAAGAGTTGGTAGCTCTTGATCCGG
CAAACAAACCACCGCTGGTAGCGGTGGTTTTTTTGTTTGCAAGCAGCAGATTACGCGCAGAAAAAAAGGA
TCTCAAGAAGATCCTTTGATCTTTTCTACGGGGTCTGACGCTCAGTGGAACGAAAACTCACGTTAAGGGA
TTTTGGTCATGAGATTATCAAAAAGGATCTTCACCTAGATCCTTTTAAATTAAAAATGAAGTTTTAAATC
AATCTAAAGTATATATGAGTAAACTTGGTCTGACAGTTACCAATGCTTAATCAGTGAGGCACCTATCTCA
GCGATCTGTCTATTTCGTTCATCCATAGTTGCCTGACTCCCCGTCGTGTAGATAACTACGATACGGGAGG
GCTTACCATCTGGCCCCAGTGCTGCAATGATACCGCGAGACCCACGCTCACCGGCTCCAGATTTATCAGC
AATAAACCAGCCAGCCGGAAGGGCCGAGCGCAGAAGTGGTCCTGCAACTTTATCCGCCTCCATCCAGTCT
ATTAATTGTTGCCGGGAAGCTAGAGTAAGTAGTTCGCCAGTTAATAGTTTGCGCAACGTTGTTGCCATTG
CTACAGGCATCGTGGTGTCACGCTCGTCGTTTGGTATGGCTTCATTCAGCTCCGGTTCCCAACGATCAAG
GCGAGTTACATGATCCCCCATGTTGTGCAAAAAAGCGGTTAGCTCCTTCGGTCCTCCGATCGTTGTCAGA
AGTAAGTTGGCCGCAGTGTTATCACTCATGGTTATGGCAGCACTGCATAATTCTCTTACTGTCATGCCAT
CCGTAAGATGCTTTTCTGTGACTGGTGAGTACTCAACCAAGTCATTCTGAGAATAGTGTATGCGGCGACC
GAGTTGCTCTTGCCCGGCGTCAATACGGGATAATACCGCGCCACATAGCAGAACTTTAAAAGTGCTCATC
ATTGGAAAACGTTCTTCGGGGCGAAAACTCTCAAGGATCTTACCGCTGTTGAGATCCAGTTCGATGTAAC
CCACTCGTGCACCCAACTGATCTTCAGCATCTTTTACTTTCACCAGCGTTTCTGGGTGAGCAAAAACAGG
AAGGCAAAATGCCGCAAAAAAGGGAATAAGGGCGACACGGAAATGTTGAATACTCATACTCTTCCTTTTT
CAATATTATTGAAGCATTTATCAGGGTTATTGTCTCATGAGCGGATACATATTTGAATGTATTTAGAAAA
ATAAACAAATAGGGGTTCCGCGCACATTTCCCCGAAAAGTGCCACCTGACGTC
Features (pLannotate 1.2.2; 21 found; start..end, strand, type, name):
     28..80      -  misc_feature   bom (fragment): basis of mobility region from pBR322
    235..614     +  enhancer       CMV enhancer: human cytomegalovirus immediate early enhancer
    615..818     +  promoter       CMV promoter: human cytomegalovirus (CMV) immediate early promoter
    814..847     +  LTR            5' LTR (truncated) (fragment): truncated 5' long terminal repeat (LTR) from HIV-1
    863..881     +  promoter       T7 promoter: promoter for bacteriophage T7 RNA polymerase
    910..935     +  CDS            3xFLAG (fragment): three tandem FLAG® epitope tags
    955..2139    +  CDS            Spo11: SPO11_MOUSE - Experimental evidence at protein level: Swiss-Prot protein existence level 1. [Isoform 4]: In contrast to isoform 1, does not mediate DNA cleavage that forms the double-strand breaks (DSB) that initiate meiotic recombination. From Mus musculus (Mouse).
   2198..2422    +  polyA_signal   bGH poly(A) signal: bovine growth hormone polyadenylation signal
   2426..2447    +  promoter       SV40 promoter (fragment): SV40 enhancer and early promoter
   2468..2896    +  rep_origin     f1 ori (sequence partly withheld): f1 bacteriophage origin of replication; arrow indicates direction of (+) strand synthesis
   2910..3239    +  promoter       SV40 promoter: SV40 enhancer and early promoter
   3288..4313    +  CDS            HygR: aminoglycoside phosphotransferase from E. coli; aph(4)-Ia; confers resistance to hygromycin
   4323..4448    +  CDS            ble (fragment): BLE_KLEPN - Experimental evidence at protein level: Swiss-Prot protein existence level 1. Binding protein with a strong affinity to the bleomycin family of antibiotics. Binds to CL990; an antimitotic-antibiotic compound. From Klebsiella pneumoniae.
   4443..4564    +  polyA_signal   SV40 poly(A) signal: SV40 polyadenylation signal
   4637..4653    -  protein_bind   lac operator: The lac repressor binds to the lac operator to inhibit transcription in E. coli. This inhibition can be relieved by adding lactose or isopropyl-β-D-thiogalactopyranoside (IPTG). lac repressor encoded by lacI
   4661..4691    -  promoter       lac promoter: promoter for the E. coli lac operon
   4706..4727    -  protein_bind   CAP binding site: CAP binding activates transcription in the presence of cAMP. E. coli catabolite activator protein
   4740..4832    -  CDS            lacI (fragment): lac repressor; lacI; The lac repressor binds to the lac operator to inhibit transcription in E. coli. This inhibition can be relieved by adding lactose or isopropyl-β-D-thiogalactopyranoside (IPTG).
   5015..5603    -  rep_origin     ori: high-copy-number ColE1/pMB1/pBR322/pUC origin of replication
   5774..6634    -  CDS            AmpR: β-lactamase; bla; confers resistance to ampicillin, carbenicillin, and related antibiotics
   6635..6739    -  promoter       AmpR promoter: bla
