[The description below was written by a language model from this plasmid's Addgene catalogue record and pLannotate feature annotations shown in this document.]
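Description:
pZZMP09 is a mammalian expression plasmid built on the pcDNA3.1(+) backbone that carries the mouse (M. musculus) Spo11 coding sequence, recorded as a 1,185 bp insert introduced by Gibson assembly. The sequenced plasmid is about 6.8 kb. It is propagated in E. coli as a high-copy plasmid through a ColE1/pUC-type origin and selected with ampicillin via the β-lactamase gene and its native promoter. An f1 phage origin is also present, along with residual lac promoter/operator and short lacI and bom fragments that are backbone remnants rather than functional parts of the design.

Spo11 expression is driven by the human cytomegalovirus immediate-early enhancer and promoter and terminated by the bovine growth hormone polyadenylation signal. A T7 promoter sits between the CMV promoter and the insert, which would also allow in vitro transcription. Just upstream of the Spo11 open reading frame the annotation detects a short fragment matching the 3xFLAG epitope, suggesting an N-terminal FLAG-type tag, although the catalogue fields do not list any tag and the match is only partial. A brief hit to a truncated HIV-1 LTR near the CMV promoter is most likely an annotation artefact. A second cassette places a hygromycin resistance gene under the SV40 early promoter with an SV40 polyadenylation signal, providing a marker for selecting stably transfected mammalian cells. The catalogue entry does not mention this marker.

SPO11 is the topoisomerase-like protein that forms the DNA double-strand breaks that initiate meiotic recombination. The stated purpose is mammalian expression of SPO11, in the context of work reconstituting SPO11-dependent break formation.
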