Addgene plasmid #231754: pZZMP09
Purpose: Mammalian expression of SPO11
Depositing lab: Scott Keeney. Depositing organization: Memorial Sloan-Kettering Cancer Center. Publication: Reconstitution of SPO11-dependent double-strand break formation. Zheng Z, Zheng L, Arter M, Liu K, Yamada S, Ontoso D, Kim S, Keeney S. bioRxiv [Preprint]. 2024 Nov 21:2024.11.20.624382. doi: 10.1101/2024.11.20.624382. PubMed 39605552.
Backbone
  Vector backbone: pCDNA3.1 (+)
  Backbone manufacturer: Thermo Fisher
  Vector type: Mammalian Expression
Growth in bacteria
  Bacterial resistance: Ampicillin, 100 μg/mL
  Growth temperature: 37°C
  Growth strain: DH5alpha
  Copy number: High Copy
Gene/Insert
  Gene/Insert name: SPO11
  Species: M. musculus (mouse)
  Insert size (bp): 1185
  Entrez Gene: Spo11 (a.k.a. AI449549, Spo11a, Spo11b)
  Cloning method: Gibson Cloning
Terms and licenses: Academic/Nonprofit Terms; Industry Terms: Not Available to Industry
Depositor comments: Please visit https://doi.org/10.1101/2024.11.20.624382 for bioRxiv preprint.
How to cite: pZZMP09 was a gift from Scott Keeney (Addgene plasmid # 231754 ; http://n2t.net/addgene:231754 ; RRID:Addgene_231754)
